Addgene plasmid #165048: pJAID5VY
Purpose: Integrative expression of CUP1-AID* (mini auxin inducible degron)-yEGFP and rice auxin receptor gene OsTIR1.
Depositing lab: Claudia Vickers. Depositing organization: University of Queensland. Publication: Auxin-mediated protein depletion for metabolic engineering in terpene-producing yeast. Lu Z, Peng B, Ebert BE, Dumsday G, Vickers CE. Nat Commun. 2021 Feb 16;12(1):1051. doi: 10.1038/s41467-021-21313-1. PubMed 33594068.
Backbone
  Vector backbone: pUC19
  Vector type: Yeast Expression
Growth in bacteria
  Bacterial resistance: Ampicillin, 100 μg/mL
  Growth temperature: 37°C
  Growth strain: DH5alpha
  Copy number: High Copy
Gene/Insert
  Gene/Insert name: P-URA3>KlURA3>T-AgTEF1-P-TEF1>CUP1-AID*>yEGFP>T-PGK1-P-ACS2>OsTIR1opt>T-URA3
  Species: Other
  Mutation: OsTIR1 is codon-optimised for expression in S. cerevisiae
  Cloning method: Gibson Cloning
Terms and licenses: Academic/Nonprofit Terms; Industry Terms: Not Available to Industry
How to cite: pJAID5VY was a gift from Claudia Vickers (Addgene plasmid # 165048 ; http://n2t.net/addgene:165048 ; RRID:Addgene_165048)
