[The description below was written by a language model from this plasmid's Addgene catalogue record and pLannotate feature annotations shown in this document.]
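Description:
pJAID5VY is a yeast integrative expression plasmid built by Gibson assembly on a pUC19 backbone. It is propagated in E. coli through the high-copy ColE1/pUC origin with ampicillin selection (AmpR under its bla promoter). Residual lac promoter/operator and lacZα fragments from the backbone remain. No yeast replication origin is annotated, consistent with its stated integrative use. The yeast cassette begins with URA3 promoter sequence and ends with URA3 terminator sequence, annotated as a short URA3 fragment. These ends could serve as homology for targeting the URA3 locus, although the record does not name the integration site.

The cassette carries three units. The first is a Kluyveromyces lactis URA3 auxotrophic marker driven by the URA3 promoter and terminated by the AgTEF1 terminator. The annotation tool matched it to the S. cerevisiae homologue. A single annotated loxP site lies downstream of it, and its role is not explained in the record. The second unit uses the constitutive TEF1 promoter to express a fusion of the copper metallothionein CUP1, the mini auxin-inducible degron AID* (a fragment of Arabidopsis IAA17) and yeast-enhanced GFP (matched as GFPmut3), ending at the PGK1 terminator. The third unit uses the ACS2 promoter to drive OsTIR1, the rice auxin receptor F-box protein, codon-optimised for S. cerevisiae.

With auxin present, TIR1 recruits AID*-tagged proteins to the cellular ubiquitin ligase machinery for proteasomal degradation, so loss of GFP fluorescence reports depletion of the fusion. The construct thus serves as a reporter for characterising auxin-mediated protein depletion. It was developed in work on metabolic engineering of terpene-producing yeast.
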