Features (pLannotate 1.2.2; 21 found; start..end, strand, type, name):
      1..408     +  promoter       TEF1 promoter: S. cerevisiae TEF1; promoter for EF-1α
    431..613     +  CDS            CUP1-1: MTCU1_YEAST - Also known as MTH1. Experimental evidence at protein level: Swiss-Prot protein existence level 1. Protects the cell against copper toxicity by tightly chelating copper ions. May also act as a depository for copper designated for the effective transfer into the apo forms of copper proteins. From Saccharomyces cerevisiae (strain ATCC 204508 / S288c) (Baker's yeast).
    593..745     +  CDS            IAA17 (fragment): IAA17_ARATH - Also known as AXR3. Experimental evidence at protein level: Swiss-Prot protein existence level 1. Aux/IAA proteins are short-lived transcriptional factors that function as repressors of early auxin response genes at low auxin concentrations. Repression is thought to result from the interaction with auxin response factors (ARFs), proteins that bind to the auxin- responsive promoter element (AuxRE). Formation of heterodimers with ARF proteins may alter their ability to modulate early auxin response genes expression. From Arabidopsis thaliana (Mouse-ear cress).
    755..1465    +  CDS            GFPmut3: GFPmut3 is a basic (constitutively fluorescent) green fluorescent protein published in 1996, derived from Aequorea victoria. It is reported to be a very rapidly-maturing weak dimer.
   1481..1751    +  terminator     PGK1 terminator: S. cerevisae PGK1; transcription terminator for 3-phosphoglycerate kinase gene
   2127..2148    -  promoter       LEU2 promoter (fragment): S. cerevisiae LEU2
   2247..3971    +  CDS            TIR1B_ORYSJ: Experimental evidence at transcript level: Swiss-Prot protein existence level 2. From Oryza sativa subsp. japonica (Rice).
   3975..4074    +  CDS            URA3 (fragment): orotidine-5'-phosphate decarboxylase, required for uracil biosynthesis; S. cerevisiae URA3; yeast auxotrophic marker, counterselectable with 5-fluoroorotic acid (5-FOA)
   4228..4244    -  protein_bind   lac operator: The lac repressor binds to the lac operator to inhibit transcription in E. coli. This inhibition can be relieved by adding lactose or isopropyl-β-D-thiogalactopyranoside (IPTG). lac repressor encoded by lacI
   4252..4282    -  promoter       lac promoter: promoter for the E. coli lac operon
   4297..4318    -  protein_bind   CAP binding site: CAP binding activates transcription in the presence of cAMP. E. coli catabolite activator protein
   4331..4423    -  CDS            lacI (fragment): lac repressor; lacI; The lac repressor binds to the lac operator to inhibit transcription in E. coli. This inhibition can be relieved by adding lactose or isopropyl-β-D-thiogalactopyranoside (IPTG).
   4606..5194    -  rep_origin     ori: high-copy-number ColE1/pMB1/pBR322/pUC origin of replication
   5365..6225    -  CDS            AmpR: β-lactamase; bla; confers resistance to ampicillin, carbenicillin, and related antibiotics
   6226..6330    -  promoter       AmpR promoter: bla
   6425..6460    +  CDS            rop (fragment): Rop protein, which maintains plasmids at low copy number; rop
   6562..6661    +  misc_feature   bom (fragment): basis of mobility region from pBR322
   6667..6824    -  CDS            lacZα (fragment): LacZα fragment of β-galactosidase; lacZ fragment
   6831..6994    +  promoter       URA3 promoter (fragment): S. cerevisiae URA3
   6997..7782    +  CDS            URA3: PYRF_YEAST - Experimental evidence at protein level: Swiss-Prot protein existence level 1. From Saccharomyces cerevisiae (strain ATCC 204508 / S288c) (Baker's yeast).
   7934..7967    +  protein_bind   loxP: Cre-mediated recombination occurs in the 8-bp core sequence (GCATACAT). Cre recombinase
>Addgene plasmid #165048 | pJAID5VY | addgene full sequence | sequence record 327148 | Addgene NGS Result
CCACACACCATAGCTTCAAAATGTTTCTACTCCTTTTTTACTCTTCCAGATTTTCTCGGACTCCGCGCAT
CGCCGTACCACTTCAAAACACCCAAGCACAGCATACTAAATTTCCCCTCTTTCTTCCTCTAGGGTGTCGT
TAATTACCCGTACTAAAGGTTTGGAAAAGAAAAAAGAGACCGCCTCGTTTCTTTTTCTTCGTCGAAAAAG
GCAATAAAAATTTTTATCACGTTTCTTTTTCTTGAAAATTTTTTTTTTTGATTTTTTTCTCTTTCGATGA
CCTCCCATTGATATTTAAGTTAATAAACGGTCTTCAATTTCTCAAGTTTCAGTTTCATTTTTCTTGTTCT
ATTACAACTTTTTTTACTTCTTGCTCATTAGAAAGAAAGCATAGCAATCTAATCTAAGTTTTAATTACAA
ACTCGAGAAAATGTTCAGCGAATTAATTAACTTCCAAAATGAAGGTCATGAGTGCCAATGCCAATGTGGT
AGCTGCAAAAATAATGAACAATGCCAAAAATCATGTAGCTGCCCAACGGGGTGTAACAGCGACGACAAAT
GCCCCTGCGGTAACAAGTCTGAAGAAACCAAGAAGTCATGCTGCTCTGGGAAACCAAAAGACCCAGCTAA
ACCTCCAGCCAAGGCCCAAGTCGTCGGCTGGCCACCAGTTAGGTCTTACAGAAAGAACGTAATGGTTAGT
TGTCAAAAGTCCTCCGGTGGTCCAGAAGCTGCTGCCTTTGTTAAGATGGGATCCTCTAAAGGTGAAGAAT
TATTCACTGGTGTTGTCCCAATTTTGGTTGAATTAGATGGTGATGTTAATGGTCACAAATTTTCTGTCTC
CGGTGAAGGTGAAGGTGATGCTACTTACGGTAAATTGACCTTAAAATTTATTTGTACTACTGGTAAATTG
CCAGTTCCATGGCCAACCTTAGTCACTACTTTCGGTTATGGTGTTCAATGTTTTGCGAGATACCCAGATC
ATATGAAACAACATGACTTTTTCAAGTCTGCCATGCCAGAAGGTTATGTTCAAGAAAGAACTATTTTTTT
CAAAGATGACGGTAACTACAAGACCAGAGCTGAAGTCAAGTTTGAAGGTGATACCTTAGTTAATAGAATC
GAATTAAAAGGTATTGATTTTAAAGAAGATGGTAACATTTTAGGTCACAAATTGGAATACAACTATAACT
CTCACAATGTTTACATCATGGCTGACAAACAAAAGAATGGTATCAAAGTTAACTTCAAAATTAGACACAA
CATTGAAGATGGTTCTGTTCAATTAGCTGACCATTATCAACAAAATACTCCAATTGGTGATGGTCCAGTC
TTGTTACCAGACAACCATTACTTATCCACTCAATCTGCCTTATCCAAAGATCCAAACGAAAAGAGAGACC
ACATGGTCTTGTTAGAATTTGTTACTGCTGCTGGTATTACCCATGGTATGGATGAATTGTACAAAAGATC
TTAAACTAGTATTGAATTGAATTGAAATCGATAGATCAATTTTTTTCTTTTCTCTTTCCCCATCCTTTAC
GCTAAAATAATAGTTTATTTTATTTTTTGAATATTTTTTATTTATATACGTATATATAGACTATTATTTA
TCTTTTAATGATTATTAAGATTTTTATTAAAAAAAAATTCGCTCCTCTTTTAATGCCTTTATGCAGTTTT
TTTTTCCCATTCGATATTTCTATGTTCGGGTTCAGCGTATTTTAAGTTTAATAACTCGAAAATTCTGCGT
TCGTTAAAGCTTTCGAGAAGGATATTATTTGCGGCCGCGATTGCAAGAATTGATCTCCCTCATCGATGTC
ATAAATCAGTAAATATAAACATTAAATACATTACACGTAGCCACCCGCTGTATAGCATAAAACTAACTTA
AAATTATTCATATGCGTTTCCCGGGGCCGAAGCGTTATTGCCGATATTCGGTAGCCGATTCCGCTGGCTT
TTTTTTTTTGAACGAGGCAAAAAAGTTTCGTGACTGAACTTCTTCGTCACTGGTTTTGTTGATAATTTTT
ATCGTTTTTTACTTCGAGATTGAAAACAGTGTTCTGAATTTTAGCAACGATATCGCACCGCACGTTTAGC
CTGATCAAACCTTATATATACCTCTACCTTAAAATATATATATATATAGTATTCGAATTCCGAATTGTGT
GTCTCCGCGGTTAGTGATTGTTATACACAAACAGAATACAGGAAAGTAAATCAATACAATAATAAATTCT
AGCAAAATGACCTATTTCCCAGAAGAAGTCGTTGAACACATCTTCTCTTTCTTGCCAGCTCAAAGAGATA
GAAATACTGTTTCCTTGGTTTGTAAGGTTTGGTATGAAATCGAAAGATTGAGTAGACGTGGTGTTTTCGT
CGGTAATTGTTACGCTGTTAGAGCTGGTAGAGTTGCTGCTAGATTCCCAAATGTTAGAGCCTTGACTGTC
AAAGGTAAACCACATTTTGCTGACTTTAACTTGGTCCCACCAGATTGGGGTGGTTATGCTGGTCCATGGA
TTGAAGCTGCCGCTAGAGGTTGTCACGGTTTGGAAGAATTGCGTATGAAAAGAATGGTCGTTTCTGACGA
ATCTTTGGAATTATTGGCCCGTTCTTTTCCAAGATTCAGAGCTTTGGTTTTGATCTCTTGTGAAGGTTTC
AGTACTGACGGTTTGGCTGCCGTTGCTTCCCATTGTAAATTATTGAGAGAATTGGACTTGCAAGAAAATG
AAGTCGAAGATAGAGGTCCAAGATGGTTATCTTGTTTTCCAGACTCTTGTACTTCTTTGGTCTCTTTGAA
CTTCGCTTGTATTAAGGGTGAAGTCAACGCTGGTTCTTTAGAAAGATTGGTCTCCCGTTCTCCAAACTTA
CGTTCTTTGAGATTGAATCGTTCTGTTTCCGTTGATACCTTGGCTAAAATCTTATTGAGAACCCCAAACT
TGGAAGACTTAGGTACTGGTAACTTGACCGACGATTTCCAAACTGAATCCTACTTTAAATTAACTTCTGC
TTTAGAAAAGTGTAAGATGTTGAGATCCTTATCTGGTTTTTGGGACGCCTCTCCAGTCTGTTTATCTTTT
ATCTATCCATTGTGTGCTCAATTAACTGGTTTAAACTTATCTTACGCTCCAACCTTGGATGCTAGTGACT
TAACCAAGATGATTAGTAGATGTGTTAAGTTACAAAGATTATGGGTTTTAGATTGTATTTCCGATAAGGG
TTTACAAGTCGTTGCTAGTAGCTGTAAGGATTTGCAAGAATTAAGAGTCTTTCCAAGTGATTTTTACGTT
GCTGGTTACAGCGCTGTTACTGAAGAAGGTTTGGTCGCTGTTTCTTTGGGTTGTCCAAAGTTGAACAGCT
TATTGTACTTTTGTCATCAAATGACTAATGCTGCCTTAGTCACTGTTGCTAAGAACTGTCCAAACTTCAC
CCGTTTCAGATTGTGTATTTTGGAACCAGGTAAACCAGACGTTGTCACCTCCCAACCATTGGATGAAGGT
TTCGGTGCTATCGTTAGAGAATGTAAGGGTTTGCAAAGATTATCTATCTCTGGTTTGTTAACTGACAAAG
TTTTCATGTACATCGGTAAATATGCCAAACAATTAGAAATGTTGAGCATTGCTTTCGCTGGTGACTCTGA
CAAGGGTATGATGCACGTTATGAATGGTTGTAAGAATTTGAGAAAGTTGGAAATTAGAGATTCTCCATTC
GGTGACGCTGCCTTATTGGGTAATTTTGCTAGATACGAAACTATGAGAAGTTTGTGGATGAGTTCCTGTA
ACGTTACCTTGAAAGGTTGTCAAGTCTTAGCCAGCAAGATGCCAATGTTGAACGTCGAAGTCATCAACGA
AAGAGACGGTAGTAACGAAATGGAAGAAAATCACGGTGACTTACCAAAGGTAGAAAAGTTGTACGTATAC
AGAACTACTGCTGGTGCTAGAGATGATGCTCCAAATTTCGTAAAGATTTTGTAAAGGACTATTTGCAAAG
GGAAGGGATGCTAAGGTAGAGGGTGAACGTTACAGAAAAGCAGGCTGGGAAGCATATTTGAGAAGATGCG
GCCAGCAAAACTAAAAAACTGTATTATAAGTAAATGCATGTATACTAAACTCACAAATTAGAGCTTCAAT
TTAATTATATCAGTTATTACCCGGGAATCTCGGTCGTAATGATTTAAATGCATGCAAGCTTGGCGTAATC
ATGGTCATAGCTGTTTCCTGTGTGAAATTGTTATCCGCTCACAATTCCACACAACATACGAGCCGGAAGC
ATAAAGTGTAAAGCCTGGGGTGCCTAATGAGTGAGCTAACTCACATTAATTGCGTTGCGCTCACTGCCCG
CTTTCCAGTCGGGAAACCTGTCGTGCCAGCTGCATTAATGAATCGGCCAACGCGCGGGGAGAGGCGGTTT
GCGTATTGGGCGCTCTTCCGCTTCCTCGCTCACTGACTCGCTGCGCTCGGTCGTTCGGCTGCGGCGAGCG
GTATCAGCTCACTCAAAGGCGGTAATACGGTTATCCACAGAATCAGGGGATAACGCAGGAAAGAACATGT
GAGCAAAAGGCCAGCAAAAGGCCAGGAACCGTAAAAAGGCCGCGTTGCTGGCGTTTTTCCATAGGCTCCG
CCCCCCTGACGAGCATCACAAAAATCGACGCTCAAGTCAGAGGTGGCGAAACCCGACAGGACTATAAAGA
TACCAGGCGTTTCCCCCTGGAAGCTCCCTCGTGCGCTCTCCTGTTCCGACCCTGCCGCTTACCGGATACC
TGTCCGCCTTTCTCCCTTCGGGAAGCGTGGCGCTTTCTCATAGCTCACGCTGTAGGTATCTCAGTTCGGT
GTAGGTCGTTCGCTCCAAGCTGGGCTGTGTGCACGAACCCCCCGTTCAGCCCGACCGCTGCGCCTTATCC
GGTAACTATCGTCTTGAGTCCAACCCGGTAAGACACGACTTATCGCCACTGGCAGCAGCCACTGGTAACA
GGATTAGCAGAGCGAGGTATGTAGGCGGTGCTACAGAGTTCTTGAAGTGGTGGCCTAACTACGGCTACAC
TAGAAGAACAGTATTTGGTATCTGCGCTCTGCTGAAGCCAGTTACCTTCGGAAAAAGAGTTGGTAGCTCT
TGATCCGGCAAACAAACCACCGCTGGTAGCGGTGGTTTTTTTGTTTGCAAGCAGCAGATTACGCGCAGAA
AAAAAGGATCTCAAGAAGATCCTTTGATCTTTTCTACGGGGTCTGACGCTCAGTGGAACGAAAACTCACG
TTAAGGGATTTTGGTCATGAGATTATCAAAAAGGATCTTCACCTAGATCCTTTTAAATTAAAAATGAAGT
TTTAAATCAATCTAAAGTATATATGAGTAAACTTGGTCTGACAGTTACCAATGCTTAATCAGTGAGGCAC
CTATCTCAGCGATCTGTCTATTTCGTTCATCCATAGTTGCCTGACTCCCCGTCGTGTAGATAACTACGAT
ACGGGAGGGCTTACCATCTGGCCCCAGTGCTGCAATGATACCGCGAGACCCACGCTCACCGGCTCCAGAT
TTATCAGCAATAAACCAGCCAGCCGGAAGGGCCGAGCGCAGAAGTGGTCCTGCAACTTTATCCGCCTCCA
TCCAGTCTATTAATTGTTGCCGGGAAGCTAGAGTAAGTAGTTCGCCAGTTAATAGTTTGCGCAACGTTGT
TGCCATTGCTACAGGCATCGTGGTGTCACGCTCGTCGTTTGGTATGGCTTCATTCAGCTCCGGTTCCCAA
CGATCAAGGCGAGTTACATGATCCCCCATGTTGTGCAAAAAAGCGGTTAGCTCCTTCGGTCCTCCGATCG
TTGTCAGAAGTAAGTTGGCCGCAGTGTTATCACTCATGGTTATGGCAGCACTGCATAATTCTCTTACTGT
CATGCCATCCGTAAGATGCTTTTCTGTGACTGGTGAGTACTCAACCAAGTCATTCTGAGAATAGTGTATG
CGGCGACCGAGTTGCTCTTGCCCGGCGTCAATACGGGATAATACCGCGCCACATAGCAGAACTTTAAAAG
TGCTCATCATTGGAAAACGTTCTTCGGGGCGAAAACTCTCAAGGATCTTACCGCTGTTGAGATCCAGTTC
GATGTAACCCACTCGTGCACCCAACTGATCTTCAGCATCTTTTACTTTCACCAGCGTTTCTGGGTGAGCA
AAAACAGGAAGGCAAAATGCCGCAAAAAAGGGAATAAGGGCGACACGGAAATGTTGAATACTCATACTCT
TCCTTTTTCAATATTATTGAAGCATTTATCAGGGTTATTGTCTCATGAGCGGATACATATTTGAATGTAT
TTAGAAAAATAAACAAATAGGGGTTCCGCGCACATTTCCCCGAAAAGTGCCACCTGACGTCTAAGAAACC
ATTATTATCATGACATTAACCTATAAAAATAGGCGTATCACGAGGCCCTTTCGTCTCGCGCGTTTCGGTG
ATGACGGTGAAAACCTCTGACACATGCAGCTCCCGGAGACGGTCACAGCTTGTCTGTAAGCGGATGCCGG
GAGCAGACAAGCCCGTCAGGGCGCGTCAGCGGGTGTTGGCGGGTGTCGGGGCTGGCTTAACTATGCGGCA
TCAGAGCAGATTGTACTGAGAGTGCACCATATGCGGTGTGAAATACCGCACAGATGCGTAAGGAGAAAAT
ACCGCATCAGGCGCCATTCGCCATTCAGGCTGCGCAACTGTTGGGAAGGGCGATCGGTGCGGGCCTCTTC
GCTATTACGCCAGCTGGCGAAAGGGGGATGTGCTGCAAGGCGATTAAGTTGGGTAACGCCAGGGTTTTCC
CAGTCACGACGTTGTAAAACGACGGCCAGTGAATTCATTTAAATTTTTTTGATTCGGTAATCTCCGAACA
GAAGGAAGAACGAAGGAAGGAGCACAGACTTAGATTGGTATATATACGCATATGTAGTGTTGAAGAAACA
TGAAATTGCCCAGTATTCTTAACCCAACTGCACAGAACAAAAACCTGCAGGAAACGAAGATAAAACATGT
CCACAAAATCATATACCAGTAGAGCTGAGACTCATGCAAGTCCGGTTGCATCGAAACTTTTACGTTTAAT
GGATGAAAAGAAGACCAATTTGTGTGCTTCTCTTGACGTTCGTTCGACTGATGAGCTATTGAAACTTGTT
GAAACGTTGGGTCCATACATTTGCCTTTTGAAAACACACGTTGATATCTTGGATGATTTCAGTTATGAGG
GTACTGTCGTTCCATTGAAAGCATTGGCAGAGAAATACAAGTTCTTGATATTTGAGGACAGAAAATTCGC
CGATATCGGTAACACAGTCAAATTACAATATACATCGGGCGTTTACCGTATCGCAGAATGGTCTGATATC
ACCAACGCCCACGGGGTTACTGGTGCTGGTATTGTTGCTGGCTTGAAACAAGGTGCGCAAGAGGTCACCA
AAGAACCAAGGGGATTATTGATGCTTGCTGAATTGTCTTCCAAGGGTTCTCTAGCACACGGTGAATATAC
TAAGGGTACCGTTGATATTGCAAAGAGTGATAAAGATTTCGTTATTGGGTTCATTGCTCAGAACGATATG
GGAGGAAGAGAAGAAGGGTTTGATTGGCTAATCATGACCCCAGGTGTAGGTTTAGACGACAAAGGCGATG
CATTGGGTCAGCAGTACAGAACCGTCGACGAAGTTGTAAGTGGTGGATCAGATATCATCATTGTTGGCAG
AGGACTTTTCGCCAAGGGTAGAGATCCTAAGGTTGAAGGTGAAAGATACAGAAATGCTGGATGGGAAGCG
TACCAAAAGAGAATCAGCGCTCCCCATTAATTATACAGGAAACTTAATAGAACAAATCACATATTTAATC
TAATAGCCACCTGCATTGGCACGGTGCAACACTACTTCAACTTCATCTTACAAAAAGATCACGTGATCTG
TTGTATTGGGATCTCTAGACCTAATAACTTCGTATAGCATACATTATACGAAGTTATATTAAGGGTTGCT
CGACCAGAAAGCGACCACCCAACTTTGGCTGATAATAGCGTATAAACAATGCATACTTTGTACGTTCAAA
ATACAATGCAGTAGATATATTTATGCATATTACATATAATACATATCACATAGGAAGCAACAGGCGCGTT
GGACTTTTAATTTTCGAGGACCGCGAATCCTTACATCACACCCAATCCCCCACAAGTGATCCC
